>Addgene plasmid #206234 | pF CAG mc2 IRES hygro | addgene full sequence | sequence record 406231 | Addgene NGS Result
GACATTGATTATTGACTAGTTATTAATAGTAATCAATTACGGGGTCATTAGTTCATAGCCCATATATGGA
GTTCCGCGTTACATAACTTACGGTAAATGGCCCGCCTGGCTGACCGCCCAACGACCCCCGCCCATTGACG
TCAATAATGACGTATGTTCCCATAGTAACGCCAATAGGGACTTTCCATTGACGTCAATGGGTGGAGTATT
TACGGTAAACTGCCCACTTGGCAGTACATCAAGTGTATCATATGCCAAGTACGCCCCCTATTGACGTCAA
TGACGGTAAATGGCCCGCCTGGCATTATGCCCAGTACATGACCTTATGGGACTTTCCTACTTGGCAGTAC
ATCTACGTATTAGTCATCGCTATTACCATGGTGATGCGGTTTTGGCAGTACATCAATGGGCGTGGATAGC
GGTTTGACTCACGGGGATTTCCAAGTCTCCACCCCATTGACGTCAATGGGAGTTTGTTTTGGCACCAAAA
TCAACGGGACTTTCCAAAATGTCGTAACAACTCCGCCCCATTGACGCAAATGGGCGGTAGGCGTGTACGG
TGGGAGGTCTATATAAGCAGCGCGTTTTGCCTGTACTGGGTCTCTCTGGTTAGACCAGATCTGAGCCTGG
GAGCTCTCTGGCTAACTAGGGAACCCACTGCTTAAGCCTCAATAAAGCTTGCCTTGAGTGCTTCAAGTAG
TGTGTGCCCGTCTGTTGTGTGACTCTGGTAACTAGAGATCCCTCAGACCCTTTTAGTCAGTGTGGAAAAT
CTCTAGCAGTGGCGCCCGAACAGGGACTTGAAAGCGAAAGGGAAACCAGAGGAGCTCTCTCGACGCAGGA
CTCGGCTTGCTGAAGCGCGCACGGCAAGAGGCGAGGGGCGGCGACTGGTGAGTACGCCAAAAATTTTGAC
TAGCGGAGGCTAGAAGGAGAGAGATGGGTGCGAGAGCGTCAGTATTAAGCGGGGGAGAATTAGATCGCGA
TGGGAAAAAATTCGGTTAAGGCCAGGGGGAAAGAAAAAATATAAATTAAAACATATAGTATGGGCAAGCA
GGGAGCTAGAACGATTCGCAGTTAATCCTGGCCTGTTAGAAACATCAGAAGGCTGTAGACAAATACTGGG
ACAGCTACAACCATCCCTTCAGACAGGATCAGAAGAACTTAGATCATTATATAATACAGTAGCAACCCTC
TATTGTGTGCATCAAAGGATAGAGATAAAAGACACCAAGGAAGCTTTAGACAAGATAGAGGAAGAGCAAA
ACAAAAGTAAGACCACCGCACAGCAAGCGGCCGCTGATCTTCAGACCTGGAGGAGGAGATATGAGGGACA
ATTGGAGAAGTGAATTATATAAATATAAAGTAGTAAAAATTGAACCATTAGGAGTAGCACCCACCAAGGC
AAAGAGAAGAGTGGTGCAGAGAGAAAAAAGAGCAGTGGGAATAGGAGCTTTGTTCCTTGGGTTCTTGGGA
GCAGCAGGAAGCACTATGGGCGCAGCGTCAATGACGCTGACGGTACAGGCCAGACAATTATTGTCTGGTA
TAGTGCAGCAGCAGAACAATTTGCTGAGGGCTATTGAGGCGCAACAGCATCTGTTGCAACTCACAGTCTG
GGGCATCAAGCAGCTCCAGGCAAGAATCCTGGCTGTGGAAAGATACCTAAAGGATCAACAGCTCCTGGGG
ATTTGGGGTTGCTCTGGAAAACTCATTTGCACCACTGCTGTGCCTTGGAATGCTAGTTGGAGTAATAAAT
CTCTGGAACAGATTTGGAATCACACGACCTGGATGGAGTGGGACAGAGAAATTAACAATTACACAAGCTT
AATACACTCCTTAATTGAAGAATCGCAAAACCAGCAAGAAAAGAATGAACAAGAATTATTGGAATTAGAT
AAATGGGCAAGTTTGTGGAATTGGTTTAACATAACAAATTGGCTGTGGTATATAAAATTATTCATAATGA
TAGTAGGAGGCTTGGTAGGTTTAAGAATAGTTTTTGCTGTACTTTCTATAGTGAATAGAGTTAGGCAGGG
ATATTCACCATTATCGTTTCAGACCCACCTCCCAACCCCGAGGGGACCCGACAGGCCCGAAGGAATAGAA
GAAGAAGGTGGAGAGAGAGACAGAGACAGATCCATTCGATTAGTGAACGGATCGGCACTGCGTGCGCCAA
TTCTGCAGACAAATGGCAGTATTCATCCACAATTTTAAAAGAAAAGGGGGGATTGGGGGGTACAGTGCAG
GGGAAAGAATAGTAGACATAATAGCAACAGACATACAAACTAAAGAATTACAAAAACAAATTACAAAAAT
TCAAAATTTTCGGGTTTATTACAGGGACAGCAGAGATCCAGTTTGGTTAATTAAGACTAGTTATTAATAG
TAATCAATTACGGGGTCATTAGTTCATAGCCCATATATGGAGTTCCGCGTTACATAACTTACGGTAAATG
GCCCGCCTGGCTGACCGCCCAACGACCCCCGCCCATTGACGTCAATAATGACGTATGTTCCCATAGTAAC
GCCAATAGGGACTTTCCATTGACGTCAATGGGTGGAGTATTTACGGTAAACTGCCCACTTGGCAGTACAT
CAAGTGTATCATATGCCAAGTACGCCCCCTATTGACGTCAATGACGGTAAATGGCCCGCCTGGCATTATG
CCCAGTACATGACCTTATGGGACTTTCCTACTTGGCAGTACATCTACGTATTAGTCATCGCTATTACCAT
GGTCGAGGTGAGCCCCACGTTCTGCTTCACTCTCCCCATCTCCCCCCCCTCCCCACCCCCAATTTTGTAT
TTATTTATTTTTTAATTATTTTGTGCAGCGATGGGGGCGGGGGGGGGGGGGGGGCGCGCCAGGCGGGGCG
GGGCGGGGCGAGGGGCGGGGCGGGGCGAGGCGGAGAGGTGCGGCGGCAGCCAATCAGAGCGGCGCGCTCC
GAAAGTTTCCTTTTATGGCGAGGCGGCGGCGGCGGCGGCCCTATAAAAAGCGAAGCGCGCGGCGGGCGGG
AGTCGCTGCGCGCTGCCTTCGCCCCGTGCCCCGCTCCGCCGCCGCCTCGCGCCGCCCGCCCCGGCTCTGA
CTGACCGCGTTACTCCCACAGGTGAGCGGGCGGGACGGCCCTTCTCCTCCGGGCTGTAATTAGCGCTTGG
TTTAATGACGGCTTGTTTCCTTTCTGTGGCTGCGTGAAAGCCTTGAGGGGCTCCGGGAGGGCCCTTTGTG
CGGGGGGAGCGGCTCGGGGGGTGCGTGCGTGTGTGTGTGCGTGGGGAGCGCCGCGTGCGGCTCCGCGCTG
CCCGGCGGCTGTGAGCGCTGCGGGCGCGGCGCGGGGCTTTGTGCGCTCCGCAGTGTGCGCGAGGGGAGCG
CGGCCGGGGGCGGTGCCCCGCGGTGCGGGGGGGGCTGCGAGGGGAACAAAGGCTGCGTGCGGGGTGTGTG
CGTGGGGGGGTGAGCAGGGGGTGTGGGCGCGTCGGTCGGGCTGCAACCCCCCCTGCACCCCCCTCCCCGA
GTTGCTGAGCACGGCCCGGCTTCGGGTGCGGGGCTCCGTACGGGGCGTGGCGCGGGGCTCGCCGTGCCGG
GCGGGGGGTGGCGGCAGGTGGGGGTGCCGGGCGGGGCGGGGCCGCCTCGGGCCGGGGAGGGCTCGGGGGA
GGGGCGCGGCGGCCCCCGGAGCGCCGGCGGCTGTCGAGGCGCGGCGAGCCGCAGCCATTGCCTTTTATGG
TAATCGTGCGAGAGGGCGCAGGGACTTCCTTTGTCCCAAATCTGTGCGGAGCCGAAATCTGGGAGGCGCC
GCCGCACCCCCTCTAGCGGGCGCGGGGCGAAGCGGTGCGGCGCCGGCAGGAAGGAAATGGGCGGGGAGGG
CCTTCGTGCGTCGCCGCGCCGCCGTCCCCTTCTCCCTCTCCAGCCTCGGGGCTGTCCGCGGGGGGACGGC
TGCCTTCGGGGGGGACGGGGCAGGGCGGGGTTCGGCTTCTGGCGTGTGACCGGCGGCTGAACCCACTGCT
TACTGGCTTATCGAAATTAATACGACTCACTATAGGGAGACCCAAGCTTGGTACCGAGCTCGGATCCACT
AGTCCAGTGTGGTGGAATTCAAAGTGCTGAGATTACAGGCGTGAGCCACCACCCCCGGCCCACTTTTTGT
AAAGGTACGTACTAATGACTTTTTTTTTATACTTCAGGGAGACGGTTGTGTACGTCTCGGTAAGAAGCAA
GGAAAAGAATTAGGCTCGGCACGGTAGCTCACACCTGTAATCCCAGCACTCGAGTCTAGAGGGCCCTATT
CTATAGTGTCACCTAAATGCTAGAGCTCGCTGATCAGCCTCGACTGTGCCTTCTAGTTGCCAGCCATCTG
TTGTTTGCCCGCCCCTCTCCCTCCCCCCCCCCTAACGTTACTGGCCGAAGCCGCTTGGAATAAGGCCGGT
GTGCGTTTGTCTATATGTTATTTTCCACCATATTGCCGTCTTTTGGCAATGTGAGGGCCCGGAAACCTGG
CCCTGTCTTCTTGACGAGCATTCCTAGGGGTCTTTCCCCTCTCGCCAAAGGAATGCAAGGTCTGTTGAAT
GTCGTGAAGGAAGCAGTTCCTCTGGAAGCTTCTTGAAGACAAACAACGTCTGTAGCGACCCTTTGCAGGC
AGCGGAACCCCCCACCTGGCGACAGGTGCCTCTGCGGCCAAAAGCCACGTGTATAAGATACACCTGCAAA
GGCGGCACAACCCCAGTGCCACGTTGTGAGTTGGATAGTTGTGGAAAGAGTCAAATGGCTCTCCTCAAGC
GTATTCAACAAGGGGCTGAAGGATGCCCAGAAGGTACCCCATTGTATGGGATCTGATCTGGGGCCTCGGT
ACACATGCTTTACATGTGTTTAGTCGAGGTTAAAAAAACGTCTAGGCCCCCCGAACCACGGGGACGTGGT
TTTCCTTTGAAAAACACGATGATAATATGGCCACAAACCGGTGCCACCATGAAAAAGCCTGAACTCACCG
CGACGTCTGTCGAGAAGTTTCTGATCGAAAAGTTCGACAGCGTGTCCGACCTGATGCAGCTCTCGGAGGG
CGAAGAATCTCGTGCTTTCAGCTTCGATGTAGGAGGGCGTGGATATGTCCTGCGGGTAAATAGCTGCGCC
GATGGTTTCTACAAAGATCGTTATGTTTATCGGCACTTTGCATCGGCCGCGCTCCCGATTCCGGAAGTGC
TTGACATTGGGGAATTCAGCGAGAGCCTGACCTATTGCATCTCCCGCCGTGCACAGGGTGTCACGTTGCA
AGACCTGCCTGAAACCGAACTGCCCGCTGTTCTGCAGCCGGTCGCGGAGGCCATGGATGCGATCGCTGCG
GCCGATCTTAGCCAGACGAGCGGGTTCGGCCCATTCGGACCGCAAGGAATCGGTCAATACACTACATGGC
GTGATTTCATATGCGCGATTGCTGATCCCCATGTGTATCACTGGCAAACTGTGATGGACGACACCGTCAG
TGCGTCCGTCGCGCAGGCTCTCGATGAGCTGATGCTTTGGGCCGAGGACTGCCCCGAAGTCCGGCACCTC
GTGCACGCGGATTTCGGCTCCAACAATGTCCTGACGGACAATGGCCGCATAACAGCGGTCATTGACTGGA
GCGAGGCGATGTTCGGGGATTCCCAATACGAGGTCGCCAACATCTTCTTCTGGAGGCCGTGGTTGGCTTG
TATGGAGCAGCAGACGCGCTACTTCGAGCGGAGGCATCCGGAGCTTGCAGGATCGCCGCGGCTCCGGGCG
TATATGCTCCGCATTGGTCTTGACCAACTCTATCAGAGCTTGGTTGACGGCAATTTCGATGATGCAGCTT
GGGCGCAGGGTCGATGCGACGCAATCGTCCGATCCGGAGCCGGGACTGTCGGGCGTACACAAATCGCCCG
CAGAAGCGCGGCCGTCTGGACCGATGGCTGTGTAGAAGTACTTCGCCGATAGTTCGAAATGAGGCGCGCC
GAATTCGATATCAAGCTTATCGATAATCAACCTCTGGATTACAAAATTTGTGAAAGATTGACTGGTATTC
TTAACTATGTTGCTCCTTTTACGCTATGTGGATACGCTGCTTTAATGCCTTTGTATCATGCTATTGCTTC
CCGTATGGCTTTCATTTTCTCCTCCTTGTATAAATCCTGGTTGCTGTCTCTTTATGAGGAGTTGTGGCCC
GTTGTCAGGCAACGTGGCGTGGTGTGCACTGTGTTTGCTGACGCAACCCCCACTGGTTGGGGCATTGCCA
CCACCTGTCAGCTCCTTTCCGGGACTTTCGCTTTCCCCCTCCCTATTGCCACGGCGGAACTCATCGCCGC
CTGCCTTGCCCGCTGCTGGACAGGGGCTCGGCTGTTGGGCACTGACAATTCCGTGGTGTTGTCGGGGAAA
TCATCGTCCTTTCCTTGGCTGCTCGCCTGTGTTGCCACCTGGATTCTGCGCGGGACGTCCTTCTGCTACG
TCCCTTCGGCCCTCAATCCAGCGGACCTTCCTTCCCGCGGCCTGCTGCCGGCTCTGCGGCCTCTTCCGCG
TCTTCGCCTTCGCCCTCAGACGAGTCGGATCTCCCTTTGGGCCGCCTCCCCGCATCGATACCGTCGACCT
CGAGACCTAGAAAAACATGGAGCAATCACAAGTAGCAATACAGCAGCTACCAATGCTGATTGTGCCTGGC
TAGAAGCACAAGAGGAGGAGGAGGTGGGTTTTCCAGTCACACCTCAGGTACCTTTAAGACCAATGACTTA
CAAGGCAGCTGTAGATCTTAGCCACTTTTTAAAAGAAAAGGGGGGACTGGAAGGGCTAATTCACTCCCAA
CGAAGACAAGATATCCTTGATCTGTGGATCTACCACACACAAGGCTACTTCCCTGATTGGCAGAACTACA
CACCAGGGCCAGGGATCAGATATCCACTGACCTTTGGATGGTGCTACAAGCTAGTACCAGTTGAGCAAGA
GAAGGTAGAAGAAGCCAATGAAGGAGAGAACACCCGCTTGTTACACCCTGTGAGCCTGCATGGGATGGAT
GACCCGGAGAGAGAAGTATTAGAGTGGAGGTTTGACAGCCGCCTAGCATTTCATCACATGGCCCGAGAGC
TGCATCCGGACTGTACTGGGTCTCTCTGGTTAGACCAGATCTGAGCCTGGGAGCTCTCTGGCTAACTAGG
GAACCCACTGCTTAAGCCTCAATAAAGCTTGCCTTGAGTGCTTCAAGTAGTGTGTGCCCGTCTGTTGTGT
GACTCTGGTAACTAGAGATCCCTCAGACCCTTTTAGTCAGTGTGGAAAATCTCTAGCAGGGCCCGTTTAA
ACCCGCTGATCAGCCTCGACTGTGCCTTCTAGTTGCCAGCCATCTGTTGTTTGCCCCTCCCCCGTGCCTT
CCTTGACCCTGGAAGGTGCCACTCCCACTGTCCTTTCCTAATAAAATGAGGAAATTGCATCGCATTGTCT
GAGTAGGTGTCATTCTATTCTGGGGGGTGGGGTGGGGCAGGACAGCAAGGGGGAGGATTGGGAAGACAAT
AGCAGGCATGCTGGGGATGCGGTGGGCTCTATGGCTTCTGAGGCGGAAAGAACCAGCTGGGGCTCTAGGG
GGTATCCCC
[124 nt withheld, positions 7570-7693]
C
[91 nt withheld, positions 7695-7785]
A
[49 nt withheld, positions 7787-7835]
CCTTTGACGTTGGAGTCCACGTTCTTT
[37 nt withheld, positions 7863-7899]
ACCCTATCTCGGTCTATTCTTTTGATTTATAAGGGATTTTGCCGATTTCGGCCTATTGGTTAAAAAATGA
GCTGATTTAACAAAAATTTAACGCGAATTAATTCTGTGGAATGTGTGTCAGTTAGGGTGTGGAAAGTCCC
CAGGCTCCCCAGCAGGCAGAAGTATGCAAAGCATGCATCTCAATTAGTCAGCAACCAGGTGTGGAAAGTC
CCCAGGCTCCCCAGCAGGCAGAAGTATGCAAAGCATGCATCTCAATTAGTCAGCAACCATAGTCCCGCCC
CTAACTCCGCCCATCCCGCCCCTAACTCCGCCCAGTTCCGCCCATTCTCCGCCCCATGGCTGACTAATTT
TTTTTATTTATGCAGAGGCCGAGGCCGCCTCTGCCTCTGAGCTATTCCAGAAGTAGTGAGGAGGCTTTTT
TGGAGGCCTAGGCTTTTGCAAAAAGCTCCCGGGAGCTTGTATATCCATTTTCGGATCTGATCAGCACGTG
TTGACAATTAATCATCGGCATAGTATATCGGCATAGTATAATACGACAAGGTGAGGAACTAAACCATGGC
CAAGTTGACCAGTGCCGTTCCGGTGCTCACCGCGCGCGACGTCGCCGGAGCGGTCGAGTTCTGGACCGAC
CGGCTCGGGTTCTCCCGGGACTTCGTGGAGGACGACTTCGCCGGTGTGGTCCGGGACGACGTGACCCTGT
TCATCAGCGCGGTCCAGGACCAGGTGGTGCCGGACAACACCCTGGCCTGGGTGTGGGTGCGCGGCCTGGA
CGAGCTGTACGCCGAGTGGTCGGAGGTCGTGTCCACGAACTTCCGGGACGCCTCCGGGCCGGCCATGACC
GAGATCGGCGAGCAGCCGTGGGGGCGGGAGTTCGCCCTGCGCGACCCGGCCGGCAACTGCGTGCACTTCG
TGGCCGAGGAGCAGGACTGACACGTGCTACGAGATTTCGATTCCACCGCCGCCTTCTATGAAAGGTTGGG
CTTCGGAATCGTTTTCCGGGACGCCGGCTGGATGATCCTCCAGCGCGGGGATCTCATGCTGGAGTTCTTC
GCCCACCCCAACTTGTTTATTGCAGCTTATAATGGTTACAAATAAAGCAATAGCATCACAAATTTCACAA
ATAAAGCATTTTTTTCACTGCATTCTAGTTGTGGTTTGTCCAAACTCATCAATGTATCTTATCATGTCTG
TATACCGTCGACCTCTAGCTAGAGCTTGGCGTAATCATGGTCATAGCTGTTTCCTGTGTGAAATTGTTAT
CCGCTCACAATTCCACACAACATACGAGCCGGAAGCATAAAGTGTAAAGCCTGGGGTGCCTAATGAGTGA
GCTAACTCACATTAATTGCGTTGCGCTCACTGCCCGCTTTCCAGTCGGGAAACCTGTCGTGCCAGCTGCA
TTAATGAATCGGCCAACGCGCGGGGAGAGGCGGTTTGCGTATTGGGCGCTCTTCCGCTTCCTCGCTCACT
GACTCGCTGCGCTCGGTCGTTCGGCTGCGGCGAGCGGTATCAGCTCACTCAAAGGCGGTAATACGGTTAT
CCACAGAATCAGGGGATAACGCAGGAAAGAACATGTGAGCAAAAGGCCAGCAAAAGGCCAGGAACCGTAA
AAAGGCCGCGTTGCTGGCGTTTTTCCATAGGCTCCGCCCCCCTGACGAGCATCACAAAAATCGACGCTCA
AGTCAGAGGTGGCGAAACCCGACAGGACTATAAAGATACCAGGCGTTTCCCCCTGGAAGCTCCCTCGTGC
GCTCTCCTGTTCCGACCCTGCCGCTTACCGGATACCTGTCCGCCTTTCTCCCTTCGGGAAGCGTGGCGCT
TTCTCATAGCTCACGCTGTAGGTATCTCAGTTCGGTGTAGGTCGTTCGCTCCAAGCTGGGCTGTGTGCAC
GAACCCCCCGTTCAGCCCGACCGCTGCGCCTTATCCGGTAACTATCGTCTTGAGTCCAACCCGGTAAGAC
ACGACTTATCGCCACTGGCAGCAGCCACTGGTAACAGGATTAGCAGAGCGAGGTATGTAGGCGGTGCTAC
AGAGTTCTTGAAGTGGTGGCCTAACTACGGCTACACTAGAAGAACAGTATTTGGTATCTGCGCTCTGCTG
AAGCCAGTTACCTTCGGAAAAAGAGTTGGTAGCTCTTGATCCGGCAAACAAACCACCGCTGGTAGCGGTG
GTTTTTTTGTTTGCAAGCAGCAGATTACGCGCAGAAAAAAAGGATCTCAAGAAGATCCTTTGATCTTTTC
TACGGGGTCTGACGCTCAGTGGAACGAAAACTCACGTTAAGGGATTTTGGTCATGAGATTATCAAAAAGG
ATCTTCACCTAGATCCTTTTAAATTAAAAATGAAGTTTTAAATCAATCTAAAGTATATATGAGTAAACTT
GGTCTGACAGTTACCAATGCTTAATCAGTGAGGCACCTATCTCAGCGATCTGTCTATTTCGTTCATCCAT
AGTTGCCTGACTCCCCGTCGTGTAGATAACTACGATACGGGAGGGCTTACCATCTGGCCCCAGTGCTGCA
ATGATACCGCGAGACCCACGCTCACCGGCTCCAGATTTATCAGCAATAAACCAGCCAGCCGGAAGGGCCG
AGCGCAGAAGTGGTCCTGCAACTTTATCCGCCTCCATCCAGTCTATTAATTGTTGCCGGGAAGCTAGAGT
AAGTAGTTCGCCAGTTAATAGTTTGCGCAACGTTGTTGCCATTGCTACAGGCATCGTGGTGTCACGCTCG
TCGTTTGGTATGGCTTCATTCAGCTCCGGTTCCCAACGATCAAGGCGAGTTACATGATCCCCCATGTTGT
GCAAAAAAGCGGTTAGCTCCTTCGGTCCTCCGATCGTTGTCAGAAGTAAGTTGGCCGCAGTGTTATCACT
CATGGTTATGGCAGCACTGCATAATTCTCTTACTGTCATGCCATCCGTAAGATGCTTTTCTGTGACTGGT
GAGTACTCAACCAAGTCATTCTGAGAATAGTGTATGCGGCGACCGAGTTGCTCTTGCCCGGCGTCAATAC
GGGATAATACCGCGCCACATAGCAGAACTTTAAAAGTGCTCATCATTGGAAAACGTTCTTCGGGGCGAAA
ACTCTCAAGGATCTTACCGCTGTTGAGATCCAGTTCGATGTAACCCACTCGTGCACCCAACTGATCTTCA
GCATCTTTTACTTTCACCAGCGTTTCTGGGTGAGCAAAAACAGGAAGGCAAAATGCCGCAAAAAAGGGAA
TAAGGGCGACACGGAAATGTTGAATACTCATACTCTTCCTTTTTCAATATTATTGAAGCATTTATCAGGG
TTATTGTCTCATGAGCGGATACATATTTGAATGTATTTAGAAAAATAAACAAATAGGGGTTCCGCGCACA
TTTCCCCGAAAAGTGCCACCTGACGTCGACGGATCGGGAGATCTCCCGATCCCCTATGGTGCACTCTCAG
TACAATCTGCTCTGATGCCGCATAGTTAAGCCAGTATCTGCTCCCTGCTTGTGTGTTGGAGGTCGCTGAG
TAGTGCGCGAGCAAAATTTAAGCTACAACAAGGCAAGGCTTGACCGACAATTGCATGAAGAATCTGCTTA
GGGTTAGGCGTTTTGCGCTGCTTCGCGATGTACGGGCCAGATATACGCGTT
Features (pLannotate 1.2.2; 36 found; start..end, strand, type, name):
      1..380     +  enhancer       CMV enhancer: human cytomegalovirus immediate early enhancer
    381..580     +  promoter       CMV promoter: human cytomegalovirus (CMV) immediate early promoter
    598..778     +  LTR            5' LTR (truncated): truncated 5' long terminal repeat (LTR) from HIV-1
    825..950     +  misc_feature   HIV-1 Ψ: packaging signal of human immunodeficiency virus type 1
    934..1297    +  CDS            HIV-1 gag (fragment): gag protein from human immunodeficiency virus 1; gag
   1443..1676    +  misc_feature   RRE: The Rev response element (RRE) of HIV-1 allows for Rev-dependent mRNA export from the nucleus to the cytoplasm.
   2053..2153    +  CDS            Rev (fragment): human immunodeficiency virus 1 (HIV-1) Rev protein; rev; enhances nuclear export of unspliced and incompletely spliced viral mRNAs
   2203..2320    +  misc_feature   cPPT/CTS: central polypurine tract and central termination sequence of HIV-1
   2428..2731    +  enhancer       CMV enhancer: human cytomegalovirus immediate early enhancer
   2733..3008    +  promoter       chicken β-actin promoter: No description available
   3009..3978    +  intron         chimeric intron: chimera between introns from chicken β-actin and rabbit β-globin
   4008..4026    +  promoter       T7 promoter: promoter for bacteriophage T7 RNA polymerase
   4270..4288    -  promoter       SP6 promoter: promoter for bacteriophage SP6 RNA polymerase
   4314..4350    +  polyA_signal   bGH poly(A) signal (fragment): bovine growth hormone polyadenylation signal
   4352..4936    +  misc_feature   IRES2: internal ribosome entry site (IRES) of the encephalomyocarditis virus (EMCV)
   4949..5933    +  CDS            HygR (fragment): aminoglycoside phosphotransferase from E. coli; aph(4)-Ia; confers resistance to hygromycin
   5951..5975    +  misc_feature   MCS (fragment): pBluescript multiple cloning site
   5975..6563    +  misc_feature   WPRE: woodchuck hepatitis virus posttranscriptional regulatory element
   6500..7081    +  CDS            nef (fragment): NEF_HV1H2 - Experimental evidence at protein level: Swiss-Prot protein existence level 1. Extracellular Nef protein targets CD4(+) T-lymphocytes for apoptosis by interacting with CXCR4 surface receptors. From Human immunodeficiency virus type 1 group M subtype B (isolate HXB2) (HIV-1).
   7088..7268    +  LTR            5' LTR (truncated): truncated 5' long terminal repeat (LTR) from HIV-1
   7300..7524    +  polyA_signal   bGH poly(A) signal: bovine growth hormone polyadenylation signal
   7528..7549    +  promoter       SV40 promoter (fragment): SV40 enhancer and early promoter
   7570..7998    +  rep_origin     f1 ori (sequence partly withheld): f1 bacteriophage origin of replication; arrow indicates direction of (+) strand synthesis
   8012..8341    +  promoter       SV40 promoter: SV40 enhancer and early promoter
   8389..8436    +  promoter       EM7 promoter: synthetic bacterial promoter&nbsp
   8455..8829    +  CDS            BleoR: antibiotic-binding protein; Sh ble from Streptoalloteichus hindustanus; confers resistance to bleomycin, phleomycin, and Zeocin™
   8839..8964    +  CDS            ble (fragment): BLE_KLEPN - Experimental evidence at protein level: Swiss-Prot protein existence level 1. Binding protein with a strong affinity to the bleomycin family of antibiotics. Binds to CL990; an antimitotic-antibiotic compound. From Klebsiella pneumoniae.
   8959..9080    +  polyA_signal   SV40 poly(A) signal: SV40 polyadenylation signal
   9151..9173    -  protein_bind   lac operator (fragment): The lac repressor binds to the lac operator to inhibit transcription in E. coli. This inhibition can be relieved by adding lactose or isopropyl-β-D-thiogalactopyranoside (IPTG). lac repressor encoded by lacI
   9177..9207    -  promoter       lac promoter: promoter for the E. coli lac operon
   9222..9243    -  protein_bind   CAP binding site: CAP binding activates transcription in the presence of cAMP. E. coli catabolite activator protein
   9256..9348    -  CDS            lacI (fragment): lac repressor; lacI; The lac repressor binds to the lac operator to inhibit transcription in E. coli. This inhibition can be relieved by adding lactose or isopropyl-β-D-thiogalactopyranoside (IPTG).
   9531..10119   -  rep_origin     ori: high-copy-number ColE1/pMB1/pBR322/pUC origin of replication
  10290..11150   -  CDS            AmpR: β-lactamase; bla; confers resistance to ampicillin, carbenicillin, and related antibiotics
  11151..11255   -  promoter       AmpR promoter: bla
  11314..11366   -  misc_feature   bom (fragment): basis of mobility region from pBR322
