[The description below was written by a language model from this plasmid's Addgene catalogue record and pLannotate feature annotations shown in this document.]
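Description:
pF CAG mc2 IRES hygro is an empty lentiviral transfer vector for mammalian cells, designed to express cloned exons as circular RNA. It is built on the pF CAG IRES hygro backbone and is propagated in E. coli as a high-copy plasmid through a ColE1/pUC-type origin with ampicillin resistance. An f1 origin is also annotated. The viral framework has a CMV enhancer/promoter driving a truncated HIV-1 5' LTR, followed by the Ψ packaging signal with a gag fragment, the RRE for Rev-dependent nuclear export, and the cPPT/CTS. A WPRE and a second truncated LTR followed by a bGH polyadenylation signal lie downstream. Outside the LTR-flanked region, the feature table also shows an SV40/EM7-driven bleomycin/Zeocin resistance cassette, although the catalogue lists only hygromycin as the selectable marker.

The internal expression unit uses the CAG promoter (CMV enhancer, chicken β-actin promoter and chimeric intron). According to the depositor's notes, the mc2 cassette consists of partial ZKSCAN1 intron 1 and partial intron 3 separated by a pair of BsmBI sites, with the cassette bounded by BamHI and XbaI sites. The automated annotation does not label these intronic segments. They presumably occupy the region between the annotated T7 and SP6 promoters. DNA specifying the RNA to be circularised is cloned into the BsmBI sites, so that the flanking intron sequences can promote back-splicing, following an earlier circRNA mini vector design. An EMCV IRES downstream drives hygromycin resistance from the same transcript, allowing selection of transduced or transfected cells. This plasmid was derived from the corresponding neomycin version by swapping the resistance gene.
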