Addgene plasmid #206234: pF CAG mc2 IRES hygro
Purpose: (Empty Backbone) For expressing cloned exons as circular RNA.
Depositing lab: Simon Conn & Brett Stringer. Depositing organization: Flinders University. Publication: Versatile toolkit for highly-efficient and scarless overexpression of circular RNAs. Stringer BW, Gabryelska M, Marri S, Clark L, Lin H, Gantley L, Liu R, Wilusz JE, Conn VM, Conn SJ. bioRxiv. 2023 Nov 22:2023.11.21.568171. doi: 10.1101/2023.11.21.568171. Preprint. PubMed 38045421.
Backbone
  Vector backbone: pF CAG IRES hygro
  Vector type: Mammalian Expression, Lentiviral, Synthetic Biology
  Selectable markers: Hygromycin
Growth in bacteria
  Bacterial resistance: Ampicillin, 100 μg/mL
  Growth temperature: 37°C
  Growth strain: NEB Stable
  Copy number: High Copy
Gene/Insert
  Gene/Insert name: None
Terms and licenses: Academic/Nonprofit Terms; Industry Terms: Not Available to Industry
Depositor comments: ZKSCAN1 intron 1 (partial) & ZKSCAN1 intron 3 (partial) separated by a pair of BsmBI restriction sites. 5' Cloning Site: BamHI (not destroyed), 3' Cloning Site: XbaI (not destroyed). The mc2 and pF mc2 series of plasmids were designed and created by Dr Brett Stringer in the laboratory of Prof Simon Conn. They are based on the original circRNA mini vector design of Liang & Wilusz, 2014. The pair of BsmBI restriction sites is the cloning site for DNA specifying the RNA sequence to be circularised. This plasmid was created by replacing the neoR gene of pF CAG mc2 IRES neo with the hygroR gene from Addgene plasmid ID 98291. Please visit https://doi.org/10.1101/2023.11.21.568171 for bioRxiv preprint.
How to cite: pF CAG mc2 IRES hygro was a gift from Simon Conn & Brett Stringer (Addgene plasmid # 206234 ; http://n2t.net/addgene:206234 ; RRID:Addgene_206234)
